Addgene plasmid #8452: pMKO.1 puro
Purpose: (Empty Backbone) Retroviral vector for shRNA expression.
Depositing lab: Bob Weinberg. Depositing organization: Whitehead Institute for Biomedical Research. Publication: Lentivirus-delivered stable gene silencing by RNAi in primary cells. Stewart SA, Dykxhoorn DM, Palliser D, Mizuno H, Yu EY, An DS, Sabatini DM, Chen IS, Hahn WC, Sharp PA, Weinberg RA, Novina CD. RNA 2003 Apr;9(4):493-501. 10.1261/rna.2192803 PubMed 12649500.
Backbone
  Vector backbone: pMSCV
  Backbone size (bp): 6700
  Vector type: Mammalian Expression, Retroviral, RNAi
  Selectable markers: Puromycin
Growth in bacteria
  Bacterial resistance: Ampicillin, 100 μg/mL
  Growth temperature: 37°C
  Growth strain: DH5alpha
  Copy number: High Copy
Gene/Insert
  Gene/Insert name: None
  Cloning method: Restriction Enzyme; 5′ cloning site AgeI (not destroyed); 3′ cloning site EcoRI (not destroyed)
  Sequencing primers: 5′ pLXSN 5'; 3′ pBABE-3
Terms and licenses: Academic/Nonprofit Terms; Industry Terms: Not Available to Industry
Depositor comments: Empty MuLV vector for siRNA expression, replaces Retrohair. The 293T cell line can be obtained from the Weinberg lab or GenHunter http://genhunter.com/products/aptag-3/index.html
How to cite: pMKO.1 puro was a gift from Bob Weinberg (Addgene plasmid # 8452 ; http://n2t.net/addgene:8452 ; RRID:Addgene_8452)
