[The description below was written by a language model from this plasmid's Addgene catalogue record, the feature table of its GenBank file and pLannotate feature annotations shown in this document.]
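Description:
pMKO.1 puro is an empty gammaretroviral (murine leukemia virus-based) backbone for stable shRNA expression in mammalian cells, catalogued as derived from pMSCV. In bacteria it is maintained as a high-copy plasmid through a ColE1/pUC-type origin and an ampicillin resistance gene (β-lactamase with its own promoter). The catalogue lists a backbone size of about 6.7 kb, whereas the full sequencing result that was annotated is 6,340 nt. The separate GenBank record covers only a 913 bp stretch spanning the U6 promoter, the SV40 promoter/origin and the start of the puromycin gene.

The viral genome is transcribed from a hybrid 5′ end in which the CMV immediate-early enhancer and promoter are fused to a truncated 5′ LTR, which supports strong genomic RNA production in transfected packaging cells such as 293T. This is followed by a packaging signal (annotated as MESV Ψ) and a truncated gag segment lacking its start codon, which extends the packaging region without producing Gag protein. Downstream sits the human U6 RNA polymerase III promoter, after which hairpin oligonucleotides are inserted between the retained AgeI and EcoRI sites. An SV40 early promoter then drives puromycin N-acetyltransferase for selection of transduced cells. The cassette ends with a short env remnant and a U3-deleted 3′ LTR. This deletion is copied to the 5′ LTR during reverse transcription, giving a self-inactivating provirus in which the internal U6 and SV40 promoters drive expression. An additional SV40 promoter copy lies in the plasmid backbone outside the viral unit.

No insert is present. The depositor describes it as an empty MuLV vector for siRNA expression that replaces an earlier vector, used for retrovirus-delivered stable gene knockdown.
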