Features (pLannotate 1.2.2; 18 found; start..end, strand, type, name):
      1..241     +  promoter       U6 promoter: RNA polymerase III promoter for human U6 snRNA
    323..394     +  promoter       SV40 promoter (fragment): SV40 enhancer and early promoter
    421..631     +  promoter       SV40 promoter: SV40 early promoter
    649..1248    +  CDS            PuroR: puromycin N-acetyltransferase; pac from Streptomyces alboniger; confers resistance to puromycin
   1302..1402    +  CDS            env (fragment): murine leukemia virus gPr80 envelope polyprotein precursor; env; proteolytically cleaved into gp70SU and p15TM subunits
   1444..1869    +  LTR            3' LTR (ΔU3): self-inactivating 3' long terminal repeat (LTR) from Moloney murine leukemia virus
   1938..1978    +  CDS            rop (fragment): Rop protein, which maintains plasmids at low copy number; rop
   2080..2118    +  misc_feature   bom (fragment): basis of mobility region from pBR322
   2135..2464    +  promoter       SV40 promoter: SV40 enhancer and early promoter
   2470..2571    +  misc_feature   bom (fragment): basis of mobility region from pBR322
   2757..3345    -  rep_origin     ori: high-copy-number ColE1/pMB1/pBR322/pUC origin of replication
   3516..4376    -  CDS            AmpR: β-lactamase; bla; confers resistance to ampicillin, carbenicillin, and related antibiotics
   4377..4481    -  promoter       AmpR promoter: bla
   4667..5046    +  enhancer       CMV enhancer: human cytomegalovirus immediate early enhancer
   5047..5250    +  promoter       CMV promoter: human cytomegalovirus (CMV) immediate early promoter
   5251..5426    +  LTR            5' LTR (truncated): truncated long terminal repeat from Moloney murine sarcoma virus
   5548..5822    +  misc_feature   MESV Ψ (fragment): packaging signal of murine embryonic stem cell virus
   5889..6305    +  CDS            gag (truncated): truncated Moloney murine leukemia virus (MMLV) gag gene lacking the start codon
>Addgene plasmid #8452 | pMKO.1 puro | addgene full sequence | sequence record 128044 | Addgene NGS Result
GAGGGCCTATTTCCCATGATTCCTTCATATTTGCATATACGATACAAGGCTGTTAGAGAGATAATTAGAA
TTAATTTGACTGTAAACACAAAGATATTAGTACAAAATACGTGACGTAGAAAGTAATAATTTCTTGGGTA
GTTTGCAGTTTTAAAATTATGTTTTAAAATGGACTATCATATGCTTACCGTAACTTGAAAGTATTTCGAT
TTCTTGGCTTTATATATCTTGTGGAAAGGACGAAACACCGGTACGCGTACTAGTACTCCCATATGGAATT
CGCCAGCACAGTGGTCGACCCTGTGGAATGTGTGTCAGTTAGGGTGTGGAAAGTCCCCAGGCTTCCCAGC
AGGCAGAAGTATGCAAAGCATGCATCTCAATTAGTCAGCAACCAGGTGTGGAAAGTCCCCAGGCTCCCCA
GCAGGCAGAAGTATGCAAAGCATGCATCTCAATTAGTCAGCAACCATAGTCCCGCCCCTAACTCCGCCCA
TCCCGCCCCTAACTCCGCCCAGTTCCGCCCATTCTCCGCCCCATGGCTGACTAATTTTTTTTATTTATGC
AGAGGCCGAGGCCGCCTCGGCCTCTGAGCTATTCCAGAAGTAGTGAGGAGGCTTTTTTGGAGGCCTAGGC
TTTTGCAAAAAGCTTACCATGACCGAGTACAAGCCCACGGTGCGCCTCGCCACCCGCGACGACGTCCCCA
GGGCCGTACGCACCCTCGCCGCCGCGTTCGCCGACTACCCCGCCACGCGCCACACCGTCGATCCGGACCG
CCACATCGAGCGGGTCACCGAGCTGCAAGAACTCTTCCTCACGCGCGTCGGGCTCGACATCGGCAAGGTG
TGGGTCGCGGACGACGGCGCCGCGGTGGCGGTCTGGACCACGCCGGAGAGCGTCGAAGCGGGGGCGGTGT
TCGCCGAGATCGGCCCGCGCATGGCCGAGTTGAGCGGTTCCCGGCTGGCCGCGCAGCAACAGATGGAAGG
CCTCCTGGCGCCGCACCGGCCCAAGGAGCCCGCGTGGTTCCTGGCCACCGTCGGCGTCTCGCCCGACCAC
CAGGGCAAGGGTCTGGGCAGCGCCGTCGTGCTCCCCGGAGTGGAGGCGGCCGAGCGCGCCGGGGTGCCCG
CCTTCCTGGAGACCTCCGCGCCCCGCAACCTCCCCTTCTACGAGCGGCTCGGCTTCACCGTCACCGCCGA
CGTCGAGGTGCCCGAAGGACCGCGCACCTGGTGCATGACCCGCAAGCCCGGTGCCTGACGCCCGCCCCAC
GACCCGCAGCGCCCGACCGAAAGGAGCGCACGACCCCATGCATCGATTAGTCCAATTTGTTAAAGACAGG
ATATCAGTGGTCCAGGCTCTAGTTTTGACTCAACAATATCACCAGCTGAAGCCTATAGAGTACGAGCCAT
AGATAAAATAAAAGATTTTATTTAGTCTCCAGAAAAAGGGGGGAATGAAAGACCCCACCTGTAGGTTTGG
CAAGCTAGCTTAAGTAACGCCATTTTGCAAGGCATGGAAAAATACATAACTGAGAATAGAGAAGTTCAGA
TCAAGGTCAGGAACAGATGGAACAGGGTCGACCCTAGAGAACCATCAGATGTTTCCAGGGTGCCCCAAGG
ACCTGAAATGACCCTGTGCCTTATTTGAACTAACCAATCAGTTCGCTTCTCGCTTCTGTTCGCGCGCTTC
TGCTCCCCGAGCTCAATAAAAGAGCCCACAACCCCTCACTCGGGGCGCCAGTCCTCCGATTGACTGAGTC
GCCCGGGTACCCGTGTATCCAATAAACCCTCTTGCAGTTGCATCCGACTTGTGGTCTCGCTGTTCCTTGG
GAGGGTCTCCTCTGAGTGATTGACTACCCGTCAGCGGGGGTCTTTCATTTGGGGGCTCGTCCGGGATCGG
GAGACCCCTGCCCAGGGACCACCGACCCACCACCGGGAGGTAAGCTGGCTGCCTCGCGCGTTTCGGTGAT
GACGGTGAAAACCTCTGACACATGCAGCTCCCGGAGACGGTCACAGCTTGTCTGTAAGCGGATGCCGGGA
GCAGACAAGCCCGTCAGGGCGCGTCAGCGGGTGTTGGCGGGTGTCGGGGCGCAGCCATGACCCAGTCACG
TAGCGATAGCGGAGTGTAGATCCGGCTGTGGAATGTGTGTCAGTTAGGGTGTGGAAAGTCCCCAGGCTCC
CCAGCAGGCAGAAGTATGCAAAGCATGCATCTCAATTAGTCAGCAACCAGGTGTGGAAAGTCCCCAGGCT
CCCCAGCAGGCAGAAGTATGCAAAGCATGCATCTCAATTAGTCAGCAACCATAGTCCCGCCCCTAACTCC
GCCCATCCCGCCCCTAACTCCGCCCAGTTCCGCCCATTCTCCGCCCCATGGCTGACTAATTTTTTTTATT
TATGCAGAGGCCGAGGCCGCCTCGGCCTCTGAGCTATTCCAGAAGTAGTGAGGAGGCTTTTTTGGAGGCC
TAGGCTTTTGCAAAAAGCTTACTGGCTTAACTATGCGGCATCAGAGCAGATTGTACTGAGAGTGCACCAT
ATGCGGTGTGAAATACCGCACAGATGCGTAAGGAGAAAATACCGCATCAGGCGCTCTTCCGCTTCCTCGC
TCACTGACTCGCTGCGCTCGGTCGTTCGGCTGCGGCGAGCGGTATCAGCTCACTCAAAGGCGGTAATACG
GTTATCCACAGAATCAGGGGATAACGCAGGAAAGAACATGTGAGCAAAAGGCCAGCAAAAGGCCAGGAAC
CGTAAAAAGGCCGCGTTGCTGGCGTTTTTCCATAGGCTCCGCCCCCCTGACGAGCATCACAAAAATCGAC
GCTCAAGTCAGAGGTGGCGAAACCCGACAGGACTATAAAGATACCAGGCGTTTCCCCCTGGAAGCTCCCT
CGTGCGCTCTCCTGTTCCGACCCTGCCGCTTACCGGATACCTGTCCGCCTTTCTCCCTTCGGGAAGCGTG
GCGCTTTCTCATAGCTCACGCTGTAGGTATCTCAGTTCGGTGTAGGTCGTTCGCTCCAAGCTGGGCTGTG
TGCACGAACCCCCCGTTCAGCCCGACCGCTGCGCCTTATCCGGTAACTATCGTCTTGAGTCCAACCCGGT
AAGACACGACTTATCGCCACTGGCAGCAGCCACTGGTAACAGGATTAGCAGAGCGAGGTATGTAGGCGGT
GCTACAGAGTTCTTGAAGTGGTGGCCTAACTACGGCTACACTAGAAGGACAGTATTTGGTATCTGCGCTC
TGCTGAAGCCAGTTACCTTCGGAAAAAGAGTTGGTAGCTCTTGATCCGGCAAACAAACCACCGCTGGTAG
CGGTGGTTTTTTTGTTTGCAAGCAGCAGATTACGCGCAGAAAAAAAGGATCTCAAGAAGATCCTTTGATC
TTTTCTACGGGGTCTGACGCTCAGTGGAACGAAAACTCACGTTAAGGGATTTTGGTCATGAGATTATCAA
AAAGGATCTTCACCTAGATCCTTTTAAATTAAAAATGAAGTTTTAAATCAATCTAAAGTATATATGAGTA
AACTTGGTCTGACAGTTACCAATGCTTAATCAGTGAGGCACCTATCTCAGCGATCTGTCTATTTCGTTCA
TCCATAGTTGCCTGACTCCCCGTCGTGTAGATAACTACGATACGGGAGGGCTTACCATCTGGCCCCAGTG
CTGCAATGATACCGCGAGACCCACGCTCACCGGCTCCAGATTTATCAGCAATAAACCAGCCAGCCGGAAG
GGCCGAGCGCAGAAGTGGTCCTGCAACTTTATCCGCCTCCATCCAGTCTATTAATTGTTGCCGGGAAGCT
AGAGTAAGTAGTTCGCCAGTTAATAGTTTGCGCAACGTTGTTGCCATTGCTGCAGGCATCGTGGTGTCAC
GCTCGTCGTTTGGTATGGCTTCATTCAGCTCCGGTTCCCAACGATCAAGGCGAGTTACATGATCCCCCAT
GTTGTGCAAAAAAGCGGTTAGCTCCTTCGGTCCTCCGATCGTTGTCAGAAGTAAGTTGGCCGCAGTGTTA
TCACTCATGGTTATGGCAGCACTGCATAATTCTCTTACTGTCATGCCATCCGTAAGATGCTTTTCTGTGA
CTGGTGAGTACTCAACCAAGTCATTCTGAGAATAGTGTATGCGGCGACCGAGTTGCTCTTGCCCGGCGTC
AACACGGGATAATACCGCGCCACATAGCAGAACTTTAAAAGTGCTCATCATTGGAAAACGTTCTTCGGGG
CGAAAACTCTCAAGGATCTTACCGCTGTTGAGATCCAGTTCGATGTAACCCACTCGTGCACCCAACTGAT
CTTCAGCATCTTTTACTTTCACCAGCGTTTCTGGGTGAGCAAAAACAGGAAGGCAAAATGCCGCAAAAAA
GGGAATAAGGGCGACACGGAAATGTTGAATACTCATACTCTTCCTTTTTCAATATTATTGAAGCATTTAT
CAGGGTTATTGTCTCATGAGCGGATACATATTTGAATGTATTTAGAAAAATAAACAAATAGGGGTTCCGC
GCACATTTCCCCGAAAAGTGCCACCTGACGTCTAAGAAACCATTATTATCATGACATTAACCTATAAAAA
TAGGCGTATCACGAGGCCCTTTCGTCTTCAAGAATTAGCTTGGCCATTGCATACGTTGTATCCATATCAT
AATATGTACATTTATATTGGCTCATGTCCAACATTACCGCCATGTTGACATTGATTATTGACTAGTTATT
AATAGTAATCAATTACGGGGTCATTAGTTCATAGCCCATATATGGAGTTCCGCGTTACATAACTTACGGT
AAATGGCCCGCCTGGCTGACCGCCCAACGACCCCCGCCCATTGACGTCAATAATGACGTATGTTCCCATA
GTAACGCCAATAGGGACTTTCCATTGACGTCAATGGGTGGAGTATTTACGGTAAACTGCCCACTTGGCAG
TACATCAAGTGTATCATATGCCAAGTACGCCCCCTATTGACGTCAATGACGGTAAATGGCCCGCCTGGCA
TTATGCCCAGTACATGACCTTATGGGACTTTCCTACTTGGCAGTACATCTACGTATTAGTCATCGCTATT
ACCATGGTGATGCGGTTTTGGCAGTACATCAATGGGCGTGGATAGCGGTTTGACTCACGGGGATTTCCAA
GTCTCCACCCCATTGACGTCAATGGGAGTTTGTTTTGGCACCAAAATCAACGGGACTTTCCAAAATGTCG
TAACAACTCCGCCCCATTGACGCAAATGGGCGGTAGGCGTGTACGGTGGGAGGTCTATATAAGCAGAGCT
CAATAAAAGAGCCCACAACCCCTCACTCGGCGCGCCAGTCTTCCGATAGACTGCGTCGCCCGGGTACCCG
TATTCCCAATAAAGCCTCTTGCTGTTTGCATCCGAATCGTGGTCTCGCTGTTCCTTGGGAGGGTCTCCTC
TGAGTGATTGACTACCCACGACGGGGGTCTTTCATTTGGGGGCTCGTCCGGGATTTGGAGACCCCTGCCC
AGGGACCACCGACCCACCACCGGGAGGTAAGCTGGCCAGCAACTTATCTGTGTCTGTCCGATTGTCTAGT
GTCTATGTTTGATGTTATGCGCCTGCGTCTGTACTAGTTAGCTAACTAGCTCTGTATCTGGCGGACCCGT
GGTGGAACTGACGAGTTCTGAACACCCGGCCGCAACCCTGGGAGACGTCCCAGGGACTTTGGGGGCCGTT
TTTGTGGCCCGACCTGAGGAAGGGAGTCGATGTGGAATCCGACCCCGTCAGGATATGTGGTTCTGGTAGG
AGACGAGAACCTAAAACAGTTCCCGCCTCCGTCTGAATTTTTGCTTTCGGTTTGGAACCGAAGCCGCGCG
TCTTGTCTGCTGCAGCGCTGCAGCATCGTTCTGTGTTGTCTCTGTCTGACTGTGTTTCTGTATTTGTCTG
AAAATTAGGGCCAGACTGTTACCACTCCCTTAAGTTTGACCTTAGGTCACTGGAAAGATGTCGAGCGGAT
CGCTCACAACCAGTCGGTAGATGTCAAGAAGAGACGTTGGGTTACCTTCTGCTCTGCAGAATGGCCAACC
TTTAACGTCGGATGGCCGCGAGACGGCACCTTTAACCGAGACCTCATCACCCAGGTTAAGATCAAGGTCT
TTTCACCTGGCCCGCATGGACACCCAGACCAGGTCCCCTACATCGTGACCTGGGAAGCCTTGGCTTTTGA
CCCCCCTCCCTGGGTCAAGCCCTTTGTACACCCTAAGCCTCCGCCTCCTCTTCCTCCATCCGCCCCGTCT
CTCCCCCTTGAACCTCCTCGTTCGACCCCGCCTCGATCCTCCCTTTATCCAGCCCTCACTCCTTCTCTAG
GCGCCGGAATTGAAGATCTGTCGACAAGGTCGGGCAGGAA
