LOCUS       Exported 913 bp ds-DNA linear SYN 21-MAY-2021
DEFINITION  synthetic linear DNA
ACCESSION   .
VERSION     .
KEYWORDS    pMKO.1 puro
SOURCE      synthetic DNA construct
  ORGANISM  synthetic DNA construct
REFERENCE   1 (bases 1 to 913)
  AUTHORS   Stewart SA, Dykxhoorn DM, Palliser D, Mizuno H, Yu EY, An DS,
            Sabatini DM, Chen IS, Hahn WC, Sharp PA, Weinberg RA, Novina CD
  TITLE     Lentivirus-delivered stable gene silencing by RNAi in primary cells.
  JOURNAL   RNA 2003 Apr;9(4):493-501.
  PUBMED    12649500
REFERENCE   2 (bases 1 to 913)
  AUTHORS   .
  TITLE     Direct Submission
  JOURNAL   Exported May 21, 2021 from SnapGene Server 1.1.58
            http://www.snapgene.com
FEATURES             Location/Qualifiers
     source          1..913
                     /organism="synthetic DNA construct"
                     /mol_type="other DNA"
     promoter        62..302
                     /label=U6 promoter
                     /note="RNA polymerase III promoter for human U6 snRNA"
     primer_bind     62..82
                     /label=hU6-F
                     /note="Human U6 promoter, forward primer"
     primer_bind     233..252
                     /label=LKO.1 5'
                     /note="Human U6 promoter, forward primer"
     primer_bind     complement(366..386)
                     /label=pBABE 3'
                     /note="SV40 enhancer, reverse primer for pBABE vectors"
     promoter        371..700
                     /label=SV40 promoter
                     /note="SV40 enhancer and early promoter"
     rep_origin      551..686
                     /label=SV40 ori
                     /note="SV40 origin of replication"
     primer_bind     613..632
                     /label=SV40pro-F
                     /note="SV40 promoter/origin, forward primer"
     primer_bind     complement(710..729)
                     /label=Puro-R
                     /note="Puromycin resistance gene, reverse primer. Also
                     called puro-variant-R"
ORIGIN
        1 cagccctcac tccttctcta ggcgccggaa ttgaagatct gtcgacaagg tcgggcagga
       61 agagggccta tttcccatga ttccttcata tttgcatata cgatacaagg ctgttagaga
      121 gataattaga attaatttga ctgtaaacac aaagatatta gtacaaaata cgtgacgtag
      181 aaagtaataa tttcttgggt agtttgcagt tttaaaatta tgttttaaaa tggactatca
      241 tatgcttacc gtaacttgaa agtatttcga tttcttggct ttatatatct tgtggaaagg
      301 acgaaacacc ggtacgcgta ctagtactcc catatggaat tcgccagcac agtggtcgac
      361 cctgtggaat gtgtgtcagt tagggtgtgg aaagtcccca ggcttcccag caggcagaag
      421 tatgcaaagc atgcatctca attagtcagc aaccaggtgt ggaaagtccc caggctcccc
      481 agcaggcaga agtatgcaaa gcatgcatct caattagtca gcaaccatag tcccgcccct
      541 aactccgccc atcccgcccc taactccgcc cagttccgcc cattctccgc cccatggctg
      601 actaattttt tttatttatg cagaggccga ggccgcctcg gcctctgagc tattccagaa
      661 gtagtgagga ggcttttttg gaggcctagg cttttgcaaa aagcttacca tgaccgagta
      721 caagcccacg gtgcgcctcg ccacccgcga cgacgtcccc agggccgtac gcaccctcgc
      781 cgccgcgttc gccgactacc ccgccacgcg ccacaccgtc gatccggacc gccacatcga
      841 gcgggtcacc gagctgcaag aactcttcct cacgcgcgtc gggctcgaca tcggcaaggt
      901 gtgggtcgcg gac
//
